>Addgene plasmid #43388 | II-GGGC | depositor partial sequence | sequence record 58653 | II-GGGC sequence 426 bps
CGTCTCGCTTAACCCCAGAGCAGGTCGTGGCAATCGCGAGCAATAACGGCGGAAAACAGGCTTTGGAAAC
GGTGCAGAGGCTCCTTCCAGTGCTGTGCCAAGCGCACGGACTCACCCCAGAGCAGGTCGTGGCAATCGCG
AGCAATAACGGCGGAAAACAGGCTTTGGAAACGGTGCAGAGGCTCCTTCCAGTGCTGTGCCAAGCGCACG
GCCTCACCCCAGAGCAGGTCGTGGCAATCGCGAGCAATAACGGCGGAAAACAGGCTTTGGAAACGGTGCA
GAGGCTCCTTCCAGTGCTGTGCCAAGCGCACGGATTAACCCCAGAGCAGGTCGTGGCGATCGCAAGCCAC
GACGGAGGAAAGCAAGCCTTGGAAACAGTACAGAGGCTGTTGCCTGTGCTGTGCCAAGCGCACGGGCTCA
GAGACG
