>Addgene plasmid #43388 | II-GGGC | addgene partial sequence | sequence record 64299 | M13_pUC_fwd
CTATAGGGCGAATTGGGCCCTCTAGATGCATGCTCGAGCGGCCGCCAGTGTGATGGATATCTGCAGAATT
CGCCCTTCTTTCCTGTGCCCACGTCTCTGAGCCCGTGCGCTTGGCACAGCACAGGCAACAGCCTCTGTAC
TGTTTCCAAGGCTTGCTTTCCTCCGTCGTGGCTTGCGATCGCCACGACCTGCTCTGGGGTTAATCCGTGC
GCTTGGCACAGCACTGGAAGGAGCCTCTGCACCGTTTCCAAAGCCTGTTTTCCGCCGTTATTGCTCGCGA
TTGCCACGACCTGCTCTGGGGTGAGGCCGTGCGCTTGGCACAGCACTGGAAGGAGCCTCTGCACCGTTTC
CAAAGCCTGTTTTCCGCCGTTATTGCTCGCGATTGCCACGACCTGCTCTGGGGTGAGGCCGTGCGCTTGG
CACAGCACTGGAAGGAGCCTCTGCACCGTTTCCAAAGCCTGTTTTCCGCCGTTATTGCTCGCGATTGCCA
CGACCTGCTCTGGGGTTAAGCGAGACGCGCTAGGACGGCAAGGGCGAATTCCAGCACACTGGCGGCCGTT
ACTAGTGGATCCGAGCTCGGTACCAAGCTTGATGCATAGCTTGAGTATTCTATAGTGTCACCTAAATAGC
TTGGCGTAATCATGGTCATAGCTGTTTCCTGTGTGAAATTGTTATCCGCTCACAATTCCACACAACATAC
GAGCCGGAAGCATAAAGTGTAAAGCCTGGGGTGCCTAATGAGTGAGCTAACTCACATTAATTGCGTTGCG
CTCACTGCCCGCTTTCCAGTCGGGAAACCTGTCGTGCCAGCTGCATTAATGAATCGGCCAACGCGCGGGG
AGAGGCGGTTTGCGTATTGGGCGCTCTTCCGCTTCCTCGCTCACTGACTCGCTGCGCTCGGTCGTTCGGC
TGCGGCGAGCGGTATCAGCTCACTCAAAGGCGGTAAT
