[The description below was written by a language model from this plasmid's Addgene catalogue record.]
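Description:
II-GGGC is a bacterial cloning plasmid built on the commercial pCRII-TOPO backbone (about 4.0 kb without insert), carrying a 426 bp synthetic insert introduced by TOPO cloning. It is a high-copy plasmid maintained in E. coli and is selectable with both ampicillin and kanamycin, consistent with the dual resistance markers of this backbone. The insert sits between the T7 and M13-reverse priming sites, which are the recorded sequencing primers. No feature table is supplied, so the positions of the origin, resistance genes and other backbone elements cannot be detailed here.

The record names the insert only as "II-GGGC" and does not describe its content. The plasmid was deposited in connection with a TALEN genome-editing system developed for generating human stem cell-based disease models. In that context, the name and size suggest a pre-assembled module of four TALE repeat units specifying the bases G-G-G-C, with "II" indicating the position the module occupies in a stepwise assembly of a full repeat array. A 426 bp insert is roughly what four repeats of about 100 bp each plus flanking sequence would occupy. This reading is an inference from the naming scheme and the associated publication, not something the catalogue fields state outright.

The plasmid has no stated promoter driving expression of the insert, no tags or reporters, and no elements for mammalian expression. It is best understood as a storage and propagation vector for a library component. The fragment would be excised or amplified and combined with other modules to build a custom TALEN DNA-binding domain in a separate expression backbone.
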