Addgene plasmid #43388: II-GGGC
Depositing lab: Chad Cowan & Kiran Musunuru. Depositing organization: Harvard University. Publication: A TALEN Genome-Editing System for Generating Human Stem Cell-Based Disease Models. Ding Q, Lee YK, Schaefer EA, Peters DT, Veres A, Kim K, Kuperwasser N, Motola DL, Meissner TB, Hendriks WT, Trevisan M, Gupta RM, Moisan A, Banks E, Friesen M, Schinzel RT, Xia F, Tang A, Xia Y, Figueroa E, Wann A, Ahfeldt T, Daheron L, Zhang F, Rubin LL, Peng LF, Chung RT, Musunuru K, Cowan CA. Cell Stem Cell. 2012 Dec 12. pii: S1934-5909(12)00645-5. doi: 10.1016/j.stem.2012.11.011. PubMed 23246482.
Backbone
  Vector backbone: pCRII-TOPO
  Backbone manufacturer: Invitrogen
  Backbone size w/o insert (bp): 3973
  Vector type: Bacterial Cloning
Growth in bacteria
  Bacterial resistance: Ampicillin and Kanamycin, 100 & 50 μg/mL
  Growth temperature: 37°C
  Growth strain: Top10
  Copy number: High Copy
Gene/Insert
  Gene/Insert name: II-GGGC
  Species: Synthetic
  Insert size (bp): 426
  Cloning method: TOPO Cloning
  Sequencing primers: 5′ T7; 3′ M13-rev
Terms and licenses: Academic/Nonprofit Terms; Industry Terms: Not Available to Industry
How to cite: II-GGGC was a gift from Chad Cowan & Kiran Musunuru (Addgene plasmid # 43388 ; http://n2t.net/addgene:43388 ; RRID:Addgene_43388)
